Addgene plasmid #155281: Lenti sgRNA CFP
Purpose: (Empty Backbone) Lentiviral sgRNA cloning with CFP marker
Depositing lab: Martin Carroll. Depositing organization: University of Pennsylvania.
Backbone
  Vector backbone: Addgene #108098
  Modifications to backbone: GFP in Addgene #108098 replaced by CFP
Growth in bacteria
  Bacterial resistance: Ampicillin, 100 μg/mL
  Growth temperature: 37°C
  Growth strain: NEB Stable
  Copy number: High Copy
Terms and licenses: Academic/Nonprofit Terms; Industry Terms: Not Available to Industry
How to cite: Lenti sgRNA CFP was a gift from Martin Carroll (Addgene plasmid # 155281 ; http://n2t.net/addgene:155281 ; RRID:Addgene_155281)
