[The description below was written by a language model from this plasmid's Addgene catalogue record and pLannotate feature annotations shown in this document.]
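Description:
Lenti sgRNA CFP is an empty third-generation-style, self-inactivating HIV-1 lentiviral backbone for cloning single guide RNAs, with a cyan fluorescent marker to identify transduced cells. According to the record it was derived from an earlier GFP-marked sgRNA vector by replacing GFP with CFP. In bacteria the 9.35 kb plasmid is maintained through a high-copy ColE1/pUC-type origin and selected with ampicillin via the β-lactamase gene. An f1 origin, SV40 origin, T3 and T7 promoters and lac/lacZα remnants are carried over from the parental cloning backbone.

The viral portion begins with an RSV promoter fused to a truncated 5' LTR, which drives Tat-independent transcription of the genomic RNA in packaging cells. This is followed by the Ψ packaging signal with a gag fragment, the Rev response element for nuclear export of the unspliced genome, and a cPPT/CTS that aids nuclear import. It ends in a ΔU3 3' LTR, which inactivates the LTR promoter after integration, and an SV40 polyadenylation signal.

Two expression units sit within this frame. A human U6 RNA polymerase III promoter lies upstream of a roughly 1.9 kb intervening region and a Streptococcus pyogenes tracrRNA-derived scaffold. The intervening region, part of which the annotation matches to a bacterial deoC1 gene, appears to be a stuffer that is replaced by the guide sequence, although the record does not state the cloning sites. Downstream, an EF-1α core promoter drives CFP, with a WPRE to enhance transcript stability and expression. No Cas9 is annotated, so the nuclease must be supplied separately. The vector suits CRISPR experiments in which guide-bearing cells are tracked or sorted by cyan fluorescence, for example alongside constructs carrying other fluorescent colours.
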