Features (pLannotate 1.2.2; 28 found; start..end, strand, type, name):
      1..22      +  protein_bind   CAP binding site: CAP binding activates transcription in the presence of cAMP. E. coli catabolite activator protein
     37..67      +  promoter       lac promoter: promoter for the E. coli lac operon
     75..91      +  protein_bind   lac operator: The lac repressor binds to the lac operator to inhibit transcription in E. coli. This inhibition can be relieved by adding lactose or isopropyl-β-D-thiogalactopyranoside (IPTG). lac repressor encoded by lacI
    136..154     +  promoter       T3 promoter: promoter for bacteriophage T3 RNA polymerase
    182..408     +  promoter       RSV promoter: Rous sarcoma virus enhancer/promoter
    409..589     +  LTR            5' LTR (truncated): truncated 5' long terminal repeat (LTR) from HIV-1
    636..761     +  misc_feature   HIV-1 Ψ: packaging signal of human immunodeficiency virus type 1
    745..1108    +  CDS            HIV-1 gag (fragment): gag protein from human immunodeficiency virus 1; gag
   1254..1487    +  misc_feature   RRE: The Rev response element (RRE) of HIV-1 allows for Rev-dependent mRNA export from the nucleus to the cytoplasm.
   1864..1890    +  CDS            Rev (fragment): human immunodeficiency virus 1 (HIV-1) Rev protein; rev; enhances nuclear export of unspliced and incompletely spliced viral mRNAs
   1894..2134    +  promoter       U6 promoter: RNA polymerase III promoter for human U6 snRNA
   2320..2979    -  CDS            deoC1: DEOC1_STAAN - Also known as dra. Experimental evidence at protein level: Swiss-Prot protein existence level 1. Catalyzes a reversible aldol reaction between acetaldehyde and D-glyceraldehyde 3-phosphate to generate 2-deoxy-D-ribose 5- phosphate. From Staphylococcus aureus (strain N315).
   4042..4085    +  misc_RNA       tracrRNA (fragment): trans-activating CRISPR RNA for the Streptococcus pyogenes CRISPR/Cas9 system
   4168..4285    +  misc_feature   cPPT/CTS: central polypurine tract and central termination sequence of HIV-1
   4354..4565    +  promoter       EF-1α core promoter: core promoter for human elongation factor EF-1α
   4649..5367    +  CDS            CFP (fragment): cyan variant of GFP mammalian codon-optimized
   5384..5972    +  misc_feature   WPRE: woodchuck hepatitis virus posttranscriptional regulatory element
   6023..6042    +  misc_feature   cPPT/CTS (fragment): central polypurine tract and central termination sequence of HIV-1
   6044..6277    +  LTR            3' LTR (ΔU3): self-inactivating 3' long terminal repeat (LTR) from HIV-1
   6355..6476    +  polyA_signal   SV40 poly(A) signal: SV40 polyadenylation signal
   6516..6651    +  rep_origin     SV40 ori: SV40 origin of replication
   6672..6690    -  promoter       T7 promoter: promoter for bacteriophage T7 RNA polymerase
   6698..6853    +  CDS            lacZα (fragment): LacZα fragment of β-galactosidase; lacZ fragment
   6858..7286    +  rep_origin     f1 ori (sequence partly withheld): f1 bacteriophage origin of replication; arrow indicates direction of (+) strand synthesis
   7339..7443    +  promoter       AmpR promoter: bla
   7444..8304    +  CDS            AmpR: β-lactamase; bla; confers resistance to ampicillin, carbenicillin, and related antibiotics
   8475..9063    +  rep_origin     ori: high-copy-number ColE1/pMB1/pBR322/pUC origin of replication
   9246..9338    +  CDS            lacI (fragment): lac repressor; lacI; The lac repressor binds to the lac operator to inhibit transcription in E. coli. This inhibition can be relieved by adding lactose or isopropyl-β-D-thiogalactopyranoside (IPTG).
>Addgene plasmid #155281 | Lenti sgRNA CFP | addgene full sequence | sequence record 310439 | Addgene NGS Result
TAATGTGAGTTAGCTCACTCATTAGGCACCCCAGGCTTTACACTTTATGCTTCCGGCTCGTATGTTGTGT
GGAATTGTGAGCGGATAACAATTTCACACAGGAAACAGCTATGACCATGATTACGCCAAGCGCGCAATTA
ACCCTCACTAAAGGGAACAAAAGCTGGAGCTGCAAGCTTAATGTAGTCTTATGCAATACTCTTGTAGTCT
TGCAACATGGTAACGATGAGTTAGCAACATGCCTTACAAGGAGAGAAAAAGCACCGTGCATGCCGATTGG
TGGAAGTAAGGTGGTACGATCGTGCCTTATTAGGAAGGCAACAGACGGGTCTGACATGGATTGGACGAAC
CACTGAATTGCCGCATTGCAGAGATATTGTATTTAAGTGCCTAGCTCGATACATAAACGGGTCTCTCTGG
TTAGACCAGATCTGAGCCTGGGAGCTCTCTGGCTAACTAGGGAACCCACTGCTTAAGCCTCAATAAAGCT
TGCCTTGAGTGCTTCAAGTAGTGTGTGCCCGTCTGTTGTGTGACTCTGGTAACTAGAGATCCCTCAGACC
CTTTTAGTCAGTGTGGAAAATCTCTAGCAGTGGCGCCCGAACAGGGACTTGAAAGCGAAAGGGAAACCAG
AGGAGCTCTCTCGACGCAGGACTCGGCTTGCTGAAGCGCGCACGGCAAGAGGCGAGGGGCGGCGACTGGT
GAGTACGCCAAAAATTTTGACTAGCGGAGGCTAGAAGGAGAGAGATGGGTGCGAGAGCGTCAGTATTAAG
CGGGGGAGAATTAGATCGCGATGGGAAAAAATTCGGTTAAGGCCAGGGGGAAAGAAAAAATATAAATTAA
AACATATAGTATGGGCAAGCAGGGAGCTAGAACGATTCGCAGTTAATCCTGGCCTGTTAGAAACATCAGA
AGGCTGTAGACAAATACTGGGACAGCTACAACCATCCCTTCAGACAGGATCAGAAGAACTTAGATCATTA
TATAATACAGTAGCAACCCTCTATTGTGTGCATCAAAGGATAGAGATAAAAGACACCAAGGAAGCTTTAG
ACAAGATAGAGGAAGAGCAAAACAAAAGTAAGACCACCGCACAGCAAGCGGCCGCTGATCTTCAGACCTG
GAGGAGGAGATATGAGGGACAATTGGAGAAGTGAATTATATAAATATAAAGTAGTAAAAATTGAACCATT
AGGAGTAGCACCCACCAAGGCAAAGAGAAGAGTGGTGCAGAGAGAAAAAAGAGCAGTGGGAATAGGAGCT
TTGTTCCTTGGGTTCTTGGGAGCAGCAGGAAGCACTATGGGCGCAGCGTCAATGACGCTGACGGTACAGG
CCAGACAATTATTGTCTGGTATAGTGCAGCAGCAGAACAATTTGCTGAGGGCTATTGAGGCGCAACAGCA
TCTGTTGCAACTCACAGTCTGGGGCATCAAGCAGCTCCAGGCAAGAATCCTGGCTGTGGAAAGATACCTA
AAGGATCAACAGCTCCTGGGGATTTGGGGTTGCTCTGGAAAACTCATTTGCACCACTGCTGTGCCTTGGA
ATGCTAGTTGGAGTAATAAATCTCTGGAACAGATTTGGAATCACACGACCTGGATGGAGTGGGACAGAGA
AATTAACAATTACACAAGCTTAATACACTCCTTAATTGAAGAATCGCAAAACCAGCAAGAAAAGAATGAA
CAAGAATTATTGGAATTAGATAAATGGGCAAGTTTGTGGAATTGGTTTAACATAACAAATTGGCTGTGGT
ATATAAAATTATTCATAATGATAGTAGGAGGCTTGGTAGGTTTAAGAATAGTTTTTGCTGTACTTTCTAT
AGTGAATAGAGTTAGGCAGGGATATTCACCATTATCGTTTCAGACCCACCTCCCAACCCCGAGGGGACCC
AGAGAGGGCCTATTTCCCATGATTCCTTCATATTTGCATATACGATACAAGGCTGTTAGAGAGATAATTA
GAATTAATTTGACTGTAAACACAAAGATATTAGTACAAAATACGTGACGTAGAAAGTAATAATTTCTTGG
GTAGTTTGCAGTTTTAAAATTATGTTTTAAAATGGACTATCATATGCTTACCGTAACTTGAAAGTATTTC
GATTTCTTGGCTTTATATATCTTGTGGAAAGGACGAAACACCGGAGACGGTTGTAAATGAGCACACAAAA
TACACATGCTAAAATATTATATTCTATGACCTTTATAAAATCAACCAAAATCTTCTTTTTAATAACTTTA
GTATCAATAATTAGAATTTTTATGTTCCTTTTTGCAAACTTTTAATAAAAATGAGCAAAATAAAAAAACG
CTAGTTTTAGTAACTCGCGTTGTTTTCTTCACCTTTAATAATAGCTACTCCACCACTTGTTCCTAAGCGG
TCAGCTCCTGCTTCAATCATTTTTTGAGCATCTTCAAATGTTCTAACTCCACCAGCTGCTTTAACTAAAG
CATTGTCTTTAACAACTGACTTCATTAGTTTAACATCTTCAAATGTTGCACCTGATTTTGAAAATCCTGT
TGATGTTTTAACAAATTCTAATCCAGCTTCAACAGCTATTTCACAAGCTTTCATGATTTCTTCTTTTGTT
AATAAACAATTTTCCATAATACATTTAACAACATGTGATCCAGCTGCTTTTTTTACAGCTTTCATGTCTT
CTAAAACTAATTCATAATTTTTGTCTTTTAATGCACCAATATTTAATACCATATCAATTTCTGTTGCACC
ATCTTTAATTGCTTCAGAAACTTCGAATGCTTTTGTAGCTGTTGTGCATGCACCTAGAGGAAAACCTACA
ACATTTGTTATTCCTACATTTGTGCCTTTTAATAATTCTTTACAATAGCTTGTTCAATATGAATTAACAC
AAACTGTTGCAAAATCAAATTCAATTGCTTCATCACATAATTGTTTAATTTCAGCTTTCGTAGCATCTTG
TTTTAATAATGTGTGATCTATATATTTGTTTAGTTTCATTTTTTCTCCTATATATTCATTTTTAATTTTA
ATTCTTTAATAATTTCGTCTACTTTAACTTTAGCGTTTTGAACAGATTCACCAACACCTATAAAATAAAT
TTTTAGTTTAGGTTCAGTTCCACTTGGGCGAACAGCAAATCATGACTTATCTTCTAAATAAAATTTTAGT
AAGTCTTGTCCTGGCATATTATACATTCCATCGATGTAGTCTTCAACATTAACAACTTTAAGTCCAGCAA
TTTGAGTTAAGGGTGTTGCTCTCAATGATTTCATTAATGGTTCAATTTTTAATTTCTTTTCTTCTGGTTT
AAAATTCAAGTTTAAAGTGAAAGTGTAATATGCACCCATTTCTTTAAATAAATCTTCTAAATAGTCTACT
AATGTTTTATTTTGTTTTTTATAAAATCAAGCAGCCTCTGCTATTAATATAGAAGCTTGTATTCCATCTT
TATCTCTAGCTGAGTCATCAATTACATATCCATAACTTTCTTCATAAGCAAAAACAAAATTTAATCCGTT
ATCTTCTTCTTTAGCAATTTCTCTACCCATTCATTTAAATCCAGTTAAAGTTTTTACAATATTAACTCCA
TATTTTTCATGAGCGATTCTATCACCCAAATCACTTGTTACAAAACTTGAATATAGAGCCGGATTTTTTG
GAATGCTATTTAAGCGTTTTAGATTTGATAATTTTCAATCAATTAAAATTGGTCCTGTTTGATTTCCATC
TAATCTTACAAAATGACCATCATGTTTTATTGCCATTCCAAATCTGTCAGCATCTGGGTCATTCATAATA
ATAATATCTGCATCATGTTTAATACCATATTCAAGCGGTATTTTTCATGCAGGATCAAATTCTGGATTTG
GATTTACAACATTTTTAAATGTTTCATCTTCAAATGCATGCTCTTCAACCTCAATAACGTTATATCCTGA
TTCACGTAATATTTTTGGGGTAAATTTAGTTCCTGTTCCATTAACTGCGCTAAAAATAATTTTTAAATCT
TTTTTAGCTTCTTGCTCTTTTTTGTACGTCTCTGTTTAAGAGCTATGCTGGAAACAGCATAGCAAGTTTA
AATAAGGCTAGTCCGTTATCAACTTTGCTGGAAACAGCAAAGTGGCACCGAGTCGGTGCTTTTTTTGAAT
TCTAGATCTTGAGACAAATGGCAGTATTCATCCACAATTTTAAAAGAAAAGGGGGGATTGGGGGGTACAG
TGCAGGGGAAAGAATAGTAGACATAATAGCAACAGACATACAAACTAAAGAATTACAAAAACAAATTACA
AAAATTCAAAATTTTCGGGTTTATTACAGGGACAGCAGAGATCCACTTTGGCGCCGGCTCGAGTGGCTCC
GGTGCCCGTCAGTGGGCAGAGCGCACATCGCCCACAGTCCCCGAGAAGTTGGGGGGAGGGGTCGGCAATT
GAACCGGTGCCTAGAGAAGGTGGCGCGGGGTAAACTGGGAAAGTGATGTCGTGTACTGGCTCCGCCTTTT
TCCCGAGGGTGGGGGAGAACCGTATATAAGTGCAGTAGTCGCCGTGAACGTTCTTTTTCGCAACGGGTTT
GCCGCCAGAACACAGGTGTCGTGACGCGGGATCCACTAGTAACGGCCGCCAGTGTGCTGGAATTCTGCAG
ATATCCATCACACTGGCGGCCGCTCGAGATGGTGAGCAAGGGCGAGGAGCTGTTCACCGGGGTGGTGCCC
ATCCTGGTCGAGCTGGACGGCGACGTAAACGGCCACAGGTTCAGCGTGTCCGGCGAGGGCGAGGGCGATG
CCACCTACGGCAAGCTGACCCTGAAGTTCATCTGCACCACCGGCAAGCTGCCCGTGCCCTGGCCCACCCT
CGTGACCACCCTGACCTGGGGCGTGCAGTGCTTCAGCCGCTACCCCGACCACATGAAGCAGCACGACTTC
TTCAAGTCCGCCATGCCCGAAGGCTACGTCCAGGAGCGTACCATCTTCTTCAAGGACGACGGCAACTACA
AGACCCGCGCCGAGGTGAAGTTCGAGGGCGACACCCTGGTGAACCGCATCGAGCTGAAGGGCATCGACTT
CAAGGAGGACGGCAACATCCTGGGGCACAAGCTGGAGTACAACTACATCAGCCACAACGTCTATATCACC
GCCGACAAGCAGAAGAACGGCATCAAGGCCCACTTCAAGATCCGCCACAACATCGAGGACGGCAGCGTGC
AGCTCGCCGACCACTACCAGCAGAACACCCCCATCGGCGACGGCCCCGTGCTGCTGCCCGACAACCACTA
CCTGAGCACCCAGTCCGCCCTGAGCAAAGACCCCAACGAGAAGCGCGATCACATGGTCCTGCTGGAGTTC
GTGACCGCCGCCGGGATCACTCTCGGCATGGACGAGCTGTACAAGTAGACGCGTTAAGTCGACAATCAAC
CTCTGGATTACAAAATTTGTGAAAGATTGACTGGTATTCTTAACTATGTTGCTCCTTTTACGCTATGTGG
ATACGCTGCTTTAATGCCTTTGTATCATGCTATTGCTTCCCGTATGGCTTTCATTTTCTCCTCCTTGTAT
AAATCCTGGTTGCTGTCTCTTTATGAGGAGTTGTGGCCCGTTGTCAGGCAACGTGGCGTGGTGTGCACTG
TGTTTGCTGACGCAACCCCCACTGGTTGGGGCATTGCCACCACCTGTCAGCTCCTTTCCGGGACTTTCGC
TTTCCCCCTCCCTATTGCCACGGCGGAACTCATCGCCGCCTGCCTTGCCCGCTGCTGGACAGGGGCTCGG
CTGTTGGGCACTGACAATTCCGTGGTGTTGTCGGGGAAATCATCGTCCTTTCCTTGGCTGCTCGCCTGTG
TTGCCACCTGGATTCTGCGCGGGACGTCCTTCTGCTACGTCCCTTCGGCCCTCAATCCAGCGGACCTTCC
TTCCCGCGGCCTGCTGCCGGCTCTGCGGCCTCTTCCGCGTCTTCGCCTTCGCCCTCAGACGAGTCGGATC
TCCCTTTGGGCCGCCTCCCCGCGTCGACTTTAAGACCAATGACTTACAAGGCAGCTGTAGATCTTAGCCA
CTTTTTAAAAGAAAAGGGGGGACTGGAAGGGCTAATTCACTCCCAACGAAGACAAGATCTGCTTTTTGCT
TGTACTGGGTCTCTCTGGTTAGACCAGATCTGAGCCTGGGAGCTCTCTGGCTAACTAGGGAACCCACTGC
TTAAGCCTCAATAAAGCTTGCCTTGAGTGCTTCAAGTAGTGTGTGCCCGTCTGTTGTGTGACTCTGGTAA
CTAGAGATCCCTCAGACCCTTTTAGTCAGTGTGGAAAATCTCTAGCAGTACGTATAGTAGTTCATGTCAT
CTTATTATTCAGTATTTATAACTTGCAAAGAAATGAATATCAGAGAGTGAGAGGAACTTGTTTATTGCAG
CTTATAATGGTTACAAATAAAGCAATAGCATCACAAATTTCACAAATAAAGCATTTTTTTCACTGCATTC
TAGTTGTGGTTTGTCCAAACTCATCAATGTATCTTATCATGTCTGGCTCTAGCTATCCCGCCCCTAACTC
CGCCCATCCCGCCCCTAACTCCGCCCAGTTCCGCCCATTCTCCGCCCCATGGCTGACTAATTTTTTTTAT
TTATGCAGAGGCCGAGGCCGCCTCGGCCTCTGAGCTATTCCAGAAGTAGTGAGGAGGCTTTTTTGGAGGC
CTAGGGACGTACCCAATTCGCCCTATAGTGAGTCGTATTACGCGCGCTCACTGGCCGTCGTTTTACAACG
TCGTGACTGGGAAAACCCTGGCGTTACCCAACTTAATCGCCTTGCAGCACATCCCCCTTTCGCCAGCTGG
CGTAATAGCGAAGAGGCCCGCACCGATCGCCCTTCCCAACAGTTGCGCAGCCTGAATGGCGAATGGG
[124 nt withheld, positions 6858-6981]
C
[91 nt withheld, positions 6983-7073]
A
[49 nt withheld, positions 7075-7123]
CCTTTGACGTTGGAGTCCACGTTCTTT
[37 nt withheld, positions 7151-7187]
ACCCTATCTCGGTCTATTCTTTTGATTTATAAGGGATTTTGCCGATTTCGGCCTATTGGTTAAAAAATGA
GCTGATTTAACAAAAATTTAACGCGAATTTTAACAAAATATTAACGCTTACAATTTAGGTGGCACTTTTC
GGGGAAATGTGCGCGGAACCCCTATTTGTTTATTTTTCTAAATACATTCAAATATGTATCCGCTCATGAG
ACAATAACCCTGATAAATGCTTCAATAATATTGAAAAAGGAAGAGTATGAGTATTCAACATTTCCGTGTC
GCCCTTATTCCCTTTTTTGCGGCATTTTGCCTTCCTGTTTTTGCTCACCCAGAAACGCTGGTGAAAGTAA
AAGATGCTGAAGATCAGTTGGGTGCACGAGTGGGTTACATCGAACTGGATCTCAACAGCGGTAAGATCCT
TGAGAGTTTTCGCCCCGAAGAACGTTTTCCAATGATGAGCACTTTTAAAGTTCTGCTATGTGGCGCGGTA
TTATCCCGTATTGACGCCGGGCAAGAGCAACTCGGTCGCCGCATACACTATTCTCAGAATGACTTGGTTG
AGTACTCACCAGTCACAGAAAAGCATCTTACGGATGGCATGACAGTAAGAGAATTATGCAGTGCTGCCAT
AACCATGAGTGATAACACTGCGGCCAACTTACTTCTGACAACGATCGGAGGACCGAAGGAGCTAACCGCT
TTTTTGCACAACATGGGGGATCATGTAACTCGCCTTGATCGTTGGGAACCGGAGCTGAATGAAGCCATAC
CAAACGACGAGCGTGACACCACGATGCCTGTAGCAATGGCAACAACGTTGCGCAAACTATTAACTGGCGA
ACTACTTACTCTAGCTTCCCGGCAACAATTAATAGACTGGATGGAGGCGGATAAAGTTGCAGGACCACTT
CTGCGCTCGGCCCTTCCGGCTGGCTGGTTTATTGCTGATAAATCTGGAGCCGGTGAGCGTGGGTCTCGCG
GTATCATTGCAGCACTGGGGCCAGATGGTAAGCCCTCCCGTATCGTAGTTATCTACACGACGGGGAGTCA
GGCAACTATGGATGAACGAAATAGACAGATCGCTGAGATAGGTGCCTCACTGATTAAGCATTGGTAACTG
TCAGACCAAGTTTACTCATATATACTTTAGATTGATTTAAAACTTCATTTTTAATTTAAAAGGATCTAGG
TGAAGATCCTTTTTGATAATCTCATGACCAAAATCCCTTAACGTGAGTTTTCGTTCCACTGAGCGTCAGA
CCCCGTAGAAAAGATCAAAGGATCTTCTTGAGATCCTTTTTTTCTGCGCGTAATCTGCTGCTTGCAAACA
AAAAAACCACCGCTACCAGCGGTGGTTTGTTTGCCGGATCAAGAGCTACCAACTCTTTTTCCGAAGGTAA
CTGGCTTCAGCAGAGCGCAGATACCAAATACTGTTCTTCTAGTGTAGCCGTAGTTAGGCCACCACTTCAA
GAACTCTGTAGCACCGCCTACATACCTCGCTCTGCTAATCCTGTTACCAGTGGCTGCTGCCAGTGGCGAT
AAGTCGTGTCTTACCGGGTTGGACTCAAGACGATAGTTACCGGATAAGGCGCAGCGGTCGGGCTGAACGG
GGGGTTCGTGCACACAGCCCAGCTTGGAGCGAACGACCTACACCGAACTGAGATACCTACAGCGTGAGCT
ATGAGAAAGCGCCACGCTTCCCGAAGGGAGAAAGGCGGACAGGTATCCGGTAAGCGGCAGGGTCGGAACA
GGAGAGCGCACGAGGGAGCTTCCAGGGGGAAACGCCTGGTATCTTTATAGTCCTGTCGGGTTTCGCCACC
TCTGACTTGAGCGTCGATTTTTGTGATGCTCGTCAGGGGGGCGGAGCCTATGGAAAAACGCCAGCAACGC
GGCCTTTTTACGGTTCCTGGCCTTTTGCTGGCCTTTTGCTCACATGTTCTTTCCTGCGTTATCCCCTGAT
TCTGTGGATAACCGTATTACCGCCTTTGAGTGAGCTGATACCGCTCGCCGCAGCCGAACGACCGAGCGCA
GCGAGTCAGTGAGCGAGGAAGCGGAAGAGCGCCCAATACGCAAACCGCCTCTCCCCGCGCGTTGGCCGAT
TCATTAATGCAGCTGGCACGACAGGTTTCCCGACTGGAAAGCGGGCAGTGAGCGCAACGCAAT
